>Addgene plasmid #131184 | pOVC1_ScPH1-S_X | addgene full sequence | sequence record 256892 | Addgene NGS Result
TTAAGCCAGTATCTGCTCCCTGCTTGTGTGTTGGAGGTCGCTGAGTAGTGCGCGAGCAAAATTTAAGCTA
CAACAAGGCAAGGCTTGACCGACAATTGCATGAAGAATCTGCTTAGGGTTAGGCGTTTTGCGCTGCTTCG
CGATGTACGGGCCAGATATACGCGTTGACATTGATTATTGACTAGTTATTAATAGTAATCAATTACGGGG
TCATTAGTTCATAGCCCATATATGGAGTTCCGCGTTACATAACTTACGGTAAATGGCCCGCCTGGCTGAC
CGCCCAACGACCCCCGCCCATTGACGTCAATAATGACGTATGTTCCCATAGTAACGCCAATAGGGACTTT
CCATTGACGTCAATGGGTGGAGTATTTACGGTAAACTGCCCACTTGGCAGTACATCAAGTGTATCATATG
CCAAGTACGCCCCCTATTGACGTCAATGACGGTAAATGGCCCGCCTGGCATTATGCCCAGTACATGACCT
TATGGGACTTTCCTACTTGGCAGTACATCTACGTATTAGTCATCGCTATTACCATGGTGATGCGGTTTTG
GCAGTACATCAATGGGCGTGGATAGCGGTTTGACTCACGGGGATTTCCAAGTCTCCACCCCATTGACGTC
AATGGGAGTTTGTTTTGGCACCAAAATCAACGGGACTTTCCAAAATGTCGTAACAACTCCGCCCCATTGA
CGCAAATGGGCGGTAGGCGTGTACGGTGGGAGGTCTATATAAGCAGAGCTCTCTGGCTAACTAGAGAACC
CACTGCTTACTGGCTTATCGAAATTAATACGACTCACTATAGGGAGACCCAAGCTGACCATGGCCACCGG
GGCAACTACTGTTCAACTGTCTGATCAATCTCTGCGTCAACTGGAAACTCTGGCTATCCACACCGCGCAT
CTGATCCAGCCGCACGGTCTGGTAGTCGTCCTGCAAGAACCGGACCTGACCATCAGCCAGATCTCTGCGA
ACTGTACCGGCATCCTGGGCCGTAGCCCGGAAGATCTGCTGGGTCGTACTCTGGGCGAGGTATTCGATTC
TTTTCAGATTGATCCGATCCAGTCTCGTCTGACCGCAGGTCAGATTTCCAGCCTGAACCCGTCCAAGCTG
TGGGCGCGTGTTATGGGTGACGACTTTGTTATTTTCGACGGCGTATTTCATCGTAACTCTGATGGCCTGC
TGGTTTGCGAGCTGGAGCCGGCCTACACTAGCGACAACCTGCCTTTCCTGGGTTTCTACCATATGGCAAA
CGCGGCACTGAACCGTCTGCGTCAGCAAGCTAACCTGCGCGACTTCTACGACGTTATCGTTGAGGAAGTG
CGCCGCATGACGGGTTTCGACCGCGTCATGCTGTACCGTTTTGATGAAAACAACCACGGTGACGTAATCG
CGGAGGATAAGCGTGACGACATGGAGCCGTATCTGGGTCTGCACTACCCGGAAAGCGACATTCCTCAGCC
GGCACGTCGCCTGTTCATTCACAACCCGATCCGTGTTATTCCGGACGTTTACGGCGTTGCTGTTCCGCTG
ACTCCGGCCGTTAATCCGTCTACTAACCGTGCAGTTGACCTGACCGAATCCATCCTGCGTTCCGCATACC
ATTGCCACCTGACCTATCTGAAGAACATGGGCGTTGGTGCTAGCCTGACGATCTCTCTGATTAAAGATGG
TCACCTGTGGGGTCTGATCGCTTGCCATCACCAGACCCCGAAAGTAATCCCTTTCGAACTGCGTAAAGCC
TGCGAATTCTTCGGTCGTGTGGTGTTCTCTAATATCTCCGCGCAAGAAGACACCGAGACTTTTGACTACC
GCGTACAGCTGGCGGAGCATGAAGCGGTTCTGCTGGACAAAATGACCACCGCGGCAGACTTCGTGGAGGG
CCTGACTAACCACCCAGACCGTCTGCTGGGCCTGACCGGCAGCCAAGGCGCTGCGATTTGTTTCGGCGAG
AAACTGATTCTGGTGGGCGAAACCCCAGACGAAAAGGCGGTGCAATACCTGCTGCAATGGCTGGAGAATC
GCGAAGTGCAGGACGTTTTCTTCACTAGCTCTCTGTCTCAGATCTATCCGGATGCGGTTAACTTCAAAAG
CGTGGCGTCCGGCCTGCTGGCTATCCCGATCGCCCGTCATAACTTTCTGCTGTGGTTCCGCCCGGAGGTT
CTGCAGACCGTTAATTGGGGTGGTGATCCGAATCACGCATACGAAGCAACCCAAGAAGATGGTAAGATCG
AACTGCATCCGCGTCAGTCCTTCGATCTGTGGAAAGAAATTGTTCGCCTGCAGAGCCTGCCGTGGCAGAG
CGTTGAGATCCAGTCTGCCCTGGCTCTGAAGAAAGCAATCGTGAACCTGATTCTGCGCCAAGCTGAAGAA
CCCGGTGAATTCTCAGGCTCTGGATCCCCCGGGTAAGTTTAAACCGCTGATCAGCCTCGACTGTGCCTTC
TAGTTGCCAGCCATCTGTTGTTTGCCCCTCCCCCGTGCCTTCCTTGACCCTGGAAGGTGCCACTCCCACT
GTCCTTTCCTAATAAAATGAGGAAATTGCATCGCATTGTCTGAGTAGGTGTCATTCTATTCTGGGGGGTG
GGGTGGGGCAGGACAGCAAGGGGGAGGATTGGGAAGACAATAGCAGGCATGCTGGGGATGCGGTGGGCTC
TATGGCTTCTGAGGCGGAAAGAACCAGCTGGGGCTCTAGGGGGTATCCCC
[124 nt withheld, positions 2711-2834]
C
[91 nt withheld, positions 2836-2926]
A
[49 nt withheld, positions 2928-2976]
CCTTTGACGTTGGAGTCCACGTTCTTT
[37 nt withheld, positions 3004-3040]
ACCCTATCTCGGTCTATTCTTTTGATTTATAAGGGATTTTGCCGATTTCGGCCTATTGGTTAAAAAATGA
GCTGATTTAACAAAAATTTAACGCGAATTAATTCTGTGGAATGTGTGTCAGTTAGGGTGTGGAAAGTCCC
CAGGCTCCCCAGCAGGCAGAAGTATGCAAAGCATGCATCTCAATTAGTCAGCAACCAGGTGTGGAAAGTC
CCCAGGCTCCCCAGCAGGCAGAAGTATGCAAAGCATGCATCTCAATTAGTCAGCAACCATAGTCCCGCCC
CTAACTCCGCCCATCCCGCCCCTAACTCCGCCCAGTTCCGCCCATTCTCCGCCCCATGGCTGACTAATTT
TTTTTATTTATGCAGAGGCCGAGGCCGCCTCTGCCTCTGAGCTATTCCAGAAGTAGTGAGGAGGCTTTTT
TGGAGGCCTAGGCTTTTGCAAAAAGCTCTCGGGAGCTTGTATATCCATTTTCGGATCTGATCAAGAGACA
GGATGAGGATCGTTTCGCATGATTGAACAAGATGGATTGCACGCAGGTTCTCCGGCCGCTTGGGTGGAGA
GGCTATTCGGCTATGACTGGGCACAACAGACAATCGGCTGCTCTGATGCCGCCGTGTTCCGGCTGTCAGC
GCAGGGGCGCCCGGTTCTTTTTGTCAAGACCGACCTGTCCGGTGCCCTGAATGAACTGCAGGACGAGGCA
GCGCGGCTATCGTGGCTGGCCACGACGGGCGTTCCTTGCGCAGCTGTGCTCGACGTTGTCACTGAAGCGG
GAAGGGACTGGCTGCTATTGGGCGAAGTGCCGGGGCAGGATCTCCTGTCATCTCACCTTGCTCCTGCCGA
GAAAGTATCCATCATGGCTGATGCAATGCGGCGGCTGCATACGCTTGATCCGGCTACCTGCCCATTCGAC
CACCAAGCGAAACATCGCATCGAGCGAGCACGTACTCGGATGGAAGCCGGTCTTGTCGATCAGGATGATC
TGGACGAAGAGCATCAGGGGCTCGCGCCAGCCGAACTGTTCGCCAGGCTCAAGGCGCGCATGCCCGACGG
CGAGGATCTCGTCGTGACCCATGGCGATGCCTGCTTGCCGAATATCATGGTGGAAAATGGCCGCTTTTCT
GGATTCATCGACTGTGGCCGGCTGGGTGTGGCGGACCGCTATCAGGACATAGCGTTGGCTACCCGTGATA
TTGCTGAAGAGCTTGGCGGCGAATGGGCTGACCGCTTCCTCGTGCTTTACGGTATCGCCGCTCCCGATTC
GCAGCGCATCGCCTTCTATCGCCTTCTTGACGAGTTCTTCTGAGCGGGACTCTGGGGTTCGAAATGACCG
ACCAAGCGACGCCCAACCTGCCATCACGAGATTTCGATTCCACCGCCGCCTTCTATGAAAGGTTGGGCTT
CGGAATCGTTTTCCGGGACGCCGGCTGGATGATCCTCCAGCGCGGGGATCTCATGCTGGAGTTCTTCGCC
CACCCCAACTTGTTTATTGCAGCTTATAATGGTTACAAATAAAGCAATAGCATCACAAATTTCACAAATA
AAGCATTTTTTTCACTGCATTCTAGTTGTGGTTTGTCCAAACTCATCAATGTATCTTATCATGTCTGTAT
ACCGTCGACCTCTAGCTAGAGCTTGGCGTAATCATGGTCATAGCTGTTTCCTGTGTGAAATTGTTATCCG
CTCACAATTCCACACAACATACGAGCCGGAAGCATAAAGTGTAAAGCCTGGGGTGCCTAATGAGTGAGCT
AACTCACATTAATTGCGTTGCGCTCACTGCCCGCTTTCCAGTCGGGAAACCTGTCGTGCCAGCTGCATTA
ATGAATCGGCCAACGCGCGGGGAGAGGCGGTTTGCGTATTGGGCGCTCTTCCGCTTCCTCGCTCACTGAC
TCGCTGCGCTCGGTCGTTCGGCTGCGGCGAGCGGTATCAGCTCACTCAAAGGCGGTAATACGGTTATCCA
CAGAATCAGGGGATAACGCAGGAAAGAACATGTGAGCAAAAGGCCAGCAAAAGGCCAGGAACCGTAAAAA
GGCCGCGTTGCTGGCGTTTTTCCATAGGCTCCGCCCCCCTGACGAGCATCACAAAAATCGACGCTCAAGT
CAGAGGTGGCGAAACCCGACAGGACTATAAAGATACCAGGCGTTTCCCCCTGGAAGCTCCCTCGTGCGCT
CTCCTGTTCCGACCCTGCCGCTTACCGGATACCTGTCCGCCTTTCTCCCTTCGGGAAGCGTGGCGCTTTC
TCATAGCTCACGCTGTAGGTATCTCAGTTCGGTGTAGGTCGTTCGCTCCAAGCTGGGCTGTGTGCACGAA
CCCCCCGTTCAGCCCGACCGCTGCGCCTTATCCGGTAACTATCGTCTTGAGTCCAACCCGGTAAGACACG
ACTTATCGCCACTGGCAGCAGCCACTGGTAACAGGATTAGCAGAGCGAGGTATGTAGGCGGTGCTACAGA
GTTCTTGAAGTGGTGGCCTAACTACGGCTACACTAGAAGAACAGTATTTGGTATCTGCGCTCTGCTGAAG
CCAGTTACCTTCGGAAAAAGAGTTGGTAGCTCTTGATCCGGCAAACAAACCACCGCTGGTAGCGGTGGTT
TTTTTGTTTGCAAGCAGCAGATTACGCGCAGAAAAAAAGGATCTCAAGAAGATCCTTTGATCTTTTCTAC
GGGGTCTGACGCTCAGTGGAACGAAAACTCACGTTAAGGGATTTTGGTCATGAGATTATCAAAAAGGATC
TTCACCTAGATCCTTTTAAATTAAAAATGAAGTTTTAAATCAATCTAAAGTATATATGAGTAAACTTGGT
CTGACAGTTACCAATGCTTAATCAGTGAGGCACCTATCTCAGCGATCTGTCTATTTCGTTCATCCATAGT
TGCCTGACTCCCCGTCGTGTAGATAACTACGATACGGGAGGGCTTACCATCTGGCCCCAGTGCTGCAATG
ATACCGCGAGACCCACGCTCACCGGCTCCAGATTTATCAGCAATAAACCAGCCAGCCGGAAGGGCCGAGC
GCAGAAGTGGTCCTGCAACTTTATCCGCCTCCATCCAGTCTATTAATTGTTGCCGGGAAGCTAGAGTAAG
TAGTTCGCCAGTTAATAGTTTGCGCAACGTTGTTGCCATTGCTACAGGCATCGTGGTGTCACGCTCGTCG
TTTGGTATGGCTTCATTCAGCTCCGGTTCCCAACGATCAAGGCGAGTTACATGATCCCCCATGTTGTGCA
AAAAAGCGGTTAGCTCCTTCGGTCCTCCGATCGTTGTCAGAAGTAAGTTGGCCGCAGTGTTATCACTCAT
GGTTATGGCAGCACTGCATAATTCTCTTACTGTCATGCCATCCGTAAGATGCTTTTCTGTGACTGGTGAG
TACTCAACCAAGTCATTCTGAGAATAGTGTATGCGGCGACCGAGTTGCTCTTGCCCGGCGTCAATACGGG
ATAATACCGCGCCACATAGCAGAACTTTAAAAGTGCTCATCATTGGAAAACGTTCTTCGGGGCGAAAACT
CTCAAGGATCTTACCGCTGTTGAGATCCAGTTCGATGTAACCCACTCGTGCACCCAACTGATCTTCAGCA
TCTTTTACTTTCACCAGCGTTTCTGGGTGAGCAAAAACAGGAAGGCAAAATGCCGCAAAAAAGGGAATAA
GGGCGACACGGAAATGTTGAATACTCATACTCTTCCTTTTTCAATATTATTGAAGCATTTATCAGGGTTA
TTGTCTCATGAGCGGATACATATTTGAATGTATTTAGAAAAATAAACAAATAGGGGTTCCGCGCACATTT
CCCCGAAAAGTGCCACCTGACGTCGACGGATCGGGAGATCTCCCGATCCCCTATGGTGCACTCTCAGTAC
AATCTGCTCTGATGCCGCATAG
Features (pLannotate 1.2.2; 20 found; start..end, strand, type, name):
    167..546     +  enhancer       CMV enhancer: human cytomegalovirus immediate early enhancer
    547..750     +  promoter       CMV promoter: human cytomegalovirus (CMV) immediate early promoter
    746..779     +  LTR            5' LTR (truncated) (fragment): truncated 5' long terminal repeat (LTR) from HIV-1
    795..813     +  promoter       T7 promoter: promoter for bacteriophage T7 RNA polymerase
    842..2380    +  CDS            cph1 (fragment): PHY1_SYNY3 - Experimental evidence at protein level: Swiss-Prot protein existence level 1. Regulatory photoreceptor which exists in two forms that are reversibly interconvertible by light: the R form that absorbs maximally in the red region of the spectrum and the FR form that absorbs maximally in the far-red region. Has also a slight blue shift for the far-red maximum. Forms a two-component system with the Rrcp1 response regulator. From Synechocystis sp. (strain PCC 6803 / Kazusa).
   2441..2665    +  polyA_signal   bGH poly(A) signal: bovine growth hormone polyadenylation signal
   2669..2690    +  promoter       SV40 promoter (fragment): SV40 enhancer and early promoter
   2711..3139    +  rep_origin     f1 ori (sequence partly withheld): f1 bacteriophage origin of replication; arrow indicates direction of (+) strand synthesis
   3153..3482    +  promoter       SV40 promoter: SV40 enhancer and early promoter
   3549..4340    +  CDS            neo: KKA2_KLEPN - Also known as kan, nptII. Experimental evidence at protein level: Swiss-Prot protein existence level 1. Resistance to kanamycin, neomycin, paromomycin, ribostamycin, butirosin and gentamicin B. From Klebsiella pneumoniae.
   4364..4522    +  CDS            ble (fragment): BLE_KLEPN - Experimental evidence at protein level: Swiss-Prot protein existence level 1. Binding protein with a strong affinity to the bleomycin family of antibiotics. Binds to CL990; an antimitotic-antibiotic compound. From Klebsiella pneumoniae.
   4517..4638    +  polyA_signal   SV40 poly(A) signal: SV40 polyadenylation signal
   4711..4727    -  protein_bind   lac operator: The lac repressor binds to the lac operator to inhibit transcription in E. coli. This inhibition can be relieved by adding lactose or isopropyl-β-D-thiogalactopyranoside (IPTG). lac repressor encoded by lacI
   4735..4765    -  promoter       lac promoter: promoter for the E. coli lac operon
   4780..4801    -  protein_bind   CAP binding site: CAP binding activates transcription in the presence of cAMP. E. coli catabolite activator protein
   4814..4906    -  CDS            lacI (fragment): lac repressor; lacI; The lac repressor binds to the lac operator to inhibit transcription in E. coli. This inhibition can be relieved by adding lactose or isopropyl-β-D-thiogalactopyranoside (IPTG).
   5089..5677    -  rep_origin     ori: high-copy-number ColE1/pMB1/pBR322/pUC origin of replication
   5848..6708    -  CDS            AmpR: β-lactamase; bla; confers resistance to ampicillin, carbenicillin, and related antibiotics
   6709..6813    -  promoter       AmpR promoter: bla
   6872..12      -  misc_feature   bom (fragment) (across the origin): basis of mobility region from pBR322
