[The description below was written by a language model from this plasmid's Addgene catalogue record and pLannotate feature annotations shown in this document.]
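Description:
pOVC1_ScPH1-S_X is a mammalian expression plasmid built on the pcDNA3.1(-) backbone. It belongs to a vector library designed for the rapid assembly of modular, light-controlled protein-protein interactions. It is propagated in E. coli at high copy through a ColE1/pUC-type origin with ampicillin selection (AmpR under its own bla promoter). It also carries an f1 origin for single-stranded DNA production. For mammalian cells, an SV40 early promoter drives the neomycin phosphotransferase gene, terminated by an SV40 poly(A) signal, which allows G418 selection of stable transfectants. Several short annotated fragments (HIV-1 LTR, ble, lacI, bom and an extra SV40 promoter piece) appear to be backbone remnants or incidental matches rather than functional parts.

The payload is ScPH1-S, a roughly 1.6 kb insert from Synechocystis PCC6803. The feature table identifies it as a fragment of cph1, the cyanobacterial phytochrome. Cph1 is a photoreceptor that interconverts reversibly between a red-absorbing and a far-red-absorbing form. Because only part of the coding sequence is present, the insert is probably the light-sensing portion rather than the full two-component sensor, although the record does not define the domain boundaries. The fragment sits downstream of the CMV enhancer and immediate-early promoter and is followed by the bGH polyadenylation signal. A T7 promoter just upstream permits in vitro transcription. No epitope tags or reporters are annotated.

The "_X" in the name and the library context suggest that the photoreceptor domain is meant to be fused to a protein of interest cloned alongside it, but the record does not describe that site or the fusion orientation. The construct would typically be used to build and test fusion proteins whose interactions respond to red and far-red light in mammalian cells.
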