Addgene plasmid #131184: pOVC1_ScPH1-S_X
Depositing lab: Harald Janovjak. Publication: Engineering Strategy and Vector Library for the Rapid Generation of Modular Light-Controlled Protein-Protein Interactions. Tichy AM, Gerrard EJ, Legrand JMD, Hobbs RM, Janovjak H. J Mol Biol. 2019 May 29. pii: S0022-2836(19)30317-1. doi: 10.1016/j.jmb.2019.05.033. PubMed 31150735.
Backbone
  Vector backbone: pcDNA3.1-
  Backbone manufacturer: Invitrogen
  Backbone size w/o insert (bp): 5318
  Vector type: Mammalian Expression
  Selectable markers: Neomycin (select with G418)
Growth in bacteria
  Bacterial resistance: Ampicillin, 100 μg/mL
  Growth temperature: 37°C
  Growth strain: DH5alpha
  Copy number: High Copy
Gene/Insert
  Gene/Insert name: ScPH1-S
  Species: Synechocystis PCC6803
  Insert size (bp): 1590
  Promoter: CMV
  Cloning method: Restriction Enzyme; 5′ cloning site AgeI (destroyed during cloning); 3′ cloning site AgeI (destroyed during cloning)
  Sequencing primers: 5′ CMV_F (CGCAAATGGGCGGTAGGCGTG); 3′ pcDNA_R (CAACAGATGGCTGGCAAC)
Terms and licenses: Academic/Nonprofit Terms; Industry Terms: Not Available to Industry
How to cite: pOVC1_ScPH1-S_X was a gift from Harald Janovjak (Addgene plasmid # 131184 ; http://n2t.net/addgene:131184 ; RRID:Addgene_131184)
