>Addgene plasmid #131184 | pOVC1_ScPH1-S_X | depositor partial sequence | sequence record 251446 | pOVC1_ScPH1-S_X
ACCATGGCCACCGGGGCAACTACTGTTCAACTGTCTGATCAATCTCTGCGTCAACTGGAAACTCTGGCTA
TCCACACCGCGCATCTGATCCAGCCGCACGGTCTGGTAGTCGTCCTGCAAGAACCGGACCTGACCATCAG
CCAGATCTCTGCGAACTGTACCGGCATCCTGGGCCGTAGCCCGGAAGATCTGCTGGGTCGTACTCTGGGC
GAGGTATTCGATTCTTTTCAGATTGATCCGATCCAGTCTCGTCTGACCGCAGGTCAGATTTCCAGCCTGA
ACCCGTCCAAGCTGTGGGCGCGTGTTATGGGTGACGACTTTGTTATTTTCGACGGCGTATTTCATCGTAA
CTCTGATGGCCTGCTGGTTTGCGAGCTGGAGCCGGCCTACACTAGCGACAACCTGCCTTTCCTGGGTTTC
TACCATATGGCAAACGCGGCACTGAACCGTCTGCGTCAGCAAGCTAACCTGCGCGACTTCTACGACGTTA
TCGTTGAGGAAGTGCGCCGCATGACGGGTTTCGACCGCGTCATGCTGTACCGTTTTGATGAAAACAACCA
CGGTGACGTAATCGCGGAGGATAAGCGTGACGACATGGAGCCGTATCTGGGTCTGCACTACCCGGAAAGC
GACATTCCTCAGCCGGCACGTCGCCTGTTCATTCACAACCCGATCCGTGTTATTCCGGACGTTTACGGCG
TTGCTGTTCCGCTGACTCCGGCCGTTAATCCGTCTACTAACCGTGCAGTTGACCTGACCGAATCCATCCT
GCGTTCCGCATACCATTGCCACCTGACCTATCTGAAGAACATGGGCGTTGGTGCTAGCCTGACGATCTCT
CTGATTAAAGATGGTCACCTGTGGGGTCTGATCGCTTGCCATCACCAGACCCCGAAAGTAATCCCTTTCG
AACTGCGTAAAGCCTGCGAATTCTTCGGTCGTGTGGTGTTCTCTAATATCTCCGCGCAAGAAGACACCGA
GACTTTTGACTACCGCGTACAGCTGGCGGAGCATGAAGCGGTTCTGCTGGACAAAATGACCACCGCGGCA
GACTTCGTGGAGGGCCTGACTAACCACCCAGACCGTCTGCTGGGCCTGACCGGCAGCCAAGGCGCTGCGA
TTTGTTTCGGCGAGAAACTGATTCTGGTGGGCGAAACCCCAGACGAAAAGGCGGTGCAATACCTGCTGCA
ATGGCTGGAGAATCGCGAAGTGCAGGACGTTTTCTTCACTAGCTCTCTGTCTCAGATCTATCCGGATGCG
GTTAACTTCAAAAGCGTGGCGTCCGGCCTGCTGGCTATCCCGATCGCCCGTCATAACTTTCTGCTGTGGT
TCCGCCCGGAGGTTCTGCAGACCGTTAATTGGGGTGGTGATCCGAATCACGCATACGAAGCAACCCAAGA
AGATGGTAAGATCGAACTGCATCCGCGTCAGTCCTTCGATCTGTGGAAAGAAATTGTTCGCCTGCAGAGC
CTGCCGTGGCAGAGCGTTGAGATCCAGTCTGCCCTGGCTCTGAAGAAAGCAATCGTGAACCTGATTCTGC
GCCAAGCTGAAGAACCCGGTGAATTCTCAGGCTCTGGATCCCCCGGGTAA
